>Addgene plasmid #134669 | pMXs-SOX10 | addgene full sequence | sequence record 267955 | Addgene NGS Result
CCCGAAAAGTGCCACCTGCATAATGAAAGACCCCACCTGTAGGTTTGGCAAGCTAGCTTAAGTAACGCCA
TTTTGCAAGGCATGGAAAAATACATAACTGAGAATAGAAAAGTTCAGATCAAGGTCAGGAACAGATGGAA
CAGCTGAATATGGGCCAAACAGGATATCTGTGGTAAGCAGTTCCTGCCCCGGCTCAGGGCCAAGAACAGA
TGGAACAGCTGAATATGGGCCAAACAGGATATCTGTGGTAAGCAGTTCCTGCCCCGGCTCAGGGCCAAGA
ACAGATGGTCCCCAGATGCGGTCCAGCCCTCAGCAGTTTCTAGAGAACCATCAGATGTTTCCAGGGTGCC
CCAAGGACCTGAAATGACCCTGTGCCTTATTTGAACTAACCAATCAGTTCGCTTCTCGCTTCTGTTCGCG
CGCTTCTGCTCCCCGAGCTCAATAAAAGAGCCCACAACCCCTCACTCGGCGCGCCAGTCCTCCGATTGAC
TGAGTCGCCCGGGTACCCGTGTATCCAATAAACCCTCTTGCAGTTGCATCCGACTTGTGGTCTCGCTGTT
CCTTGGGAGGGTCTCCTCTGAGTGATTGACTACCCGTCAGCGGGGGTCTTTCATTTGGGGGCTCGTCCGG
GATCGGGAGACCCCTGCCCAGGGACCACCGACCCACCACCGGGAGGTAAGCTGGCCAGCAACTTATCTGT
GTCTGTCCGATTGTCTAGTGTCTATGACTGATTTTATGCGCCTGCGTCGGTACTAGTTAGCTAACTAGCT
CTGTATCTGGCGGACCCGTGGTGGAACTGACGAGTTCGGAACACCCGGCCGCAACCCTGGGAGACGTCCC
AGGGACTTCGGGGGCCGTTTTTGTGGCCCGACCTGAGTCCAAAAATCCCGATCGTTTTGGACTCTTTGGT
GCACCCCCCTAATAGGAGGGATATGTGGTTCTGGTAGGAGACGAGAACCTAAAACAGTTCCCGCCTCCGT
CTGAATTTTTGCTTTCGGTTTGGGACCGAAGCCGCGCCGCGCGTCTTGTCTGCTGCAGCATCGTTCTGTG
TTGTCTCTGTCTGACTGTGTTTCTGTATTTGTCTGAAAATTAGGGCCAGACTGTTACCACTCCCTTAAGT
TTGACCTTAGGTCACTGGAAAGATGTCGAGCGGATCGCTCACAACCAGTCGGTAGATGTCAAGAAGAGAC
GTTGGGTTACCTTCTGCTCTGCAGAATGGCCAACCTTTAACGTCGGATGGCCGCGAGACGGCACCTTTAA
CCGAGACCTCATCACCCAGGTTAAGATCAAGGTCTTTTCACCTGGCCCGCATGGACACCCAGACCAGGTC
CCCTACATCGTGACCTGGGAAGCCTTGGCTTTTGACCCCCCTCCCTGGGTCAAGCCCTTTGTACACCCTA
AGCCTCCGCCTCCTCTTCCTCCATCCGCCCCGTCTCTCCCCCTTGAACCTCCTCGTTCGACCCCGCCTCG
ATCCTCCCTTTATCCAGCCCTCACTCCTTCTCTAGGCGCCCCCATATGGCCATATGAGATCTTATATGGG
GCACCCCCGCCCCTTGTAAACTTCCCTGACCCTGACATGACAAGAGTTACTAACAGCCCCTCTCTCCAAG
CTCACTTACAGGCTCTCTACTTAGTCCAGCACGAAGTCTGGAGACCTCTGGCGGCAGCCTACCAAGAACA
ACTGGACCGACCGGTGGTACCTCACCCTTACCGAGTCGGCGACACAGTGTGGGTCCGCCGACACCAGACT
AAGAACCTAGAACCTCGCTGGAAAGGACCTTACACAGTCCTGCTGACCACCCCCACCGCCCTCAAAGTAG
ACGGCATCGCAGCTTGGATACACGCCGCCCACGTGAAGGCTGCCGACCCCGGGGGTGGACCATCCTCTAG
ACTGCCGGATCTAGCTAGTTAATTAAGGATCCCAGTGTGGTGGTACGGGAAATCACAAGTTTGTACAAAA
AAGCAGGCTCCGCGGCCGCCCCCTTCACCATGGCGGAGGAGCAGGACCTATCGGAGGTGGAGCTGAGCCC
CGTGGGCTCGGAGGAGCCCCGCTGCCTGTCCCCGGGGAGCGCGCCCTCGCTAGGGCCCGACGGCGGCGGC
GGCGGATCGGGCCTGCGAGCCAGCCCGGGGCCAGGCGAGCTGGGCAAGGTCAAGAAGGAGCAGCAGGACG
GCGAGGCGGACGATGACAAGTTCCCCGTGTGCATCCGCGAGGCCGTCAGCCAGGTGCTCAGCGGCTACGA
CTGGACGCTGGTGCCCATGCCCGTGCGCGTCAACGGCGCCAGCAAAAGCAAGCCGCACGTCAAGCGGCCC
ATGAACGCCTTCATGGTGTGGGCTCAGGCAGCGCGCAGGAAGCTCGCGGACCAGTACCCGCACCTGCACA
ACGCTGAGCTCAGCAAGACGCTGGGCAAGCTCTGGAGGCTGCTGAACGAAAGTGACAAGCGCCCCTTCAT
CGAGGAGGCTGAGCGGCTCCGTATGCAGCACAAGAAAGACCACCCGGACTACAAGTACCAGCCCAGGCGG
CGGAAGAACGGGAAGGCCGCCCAGGGCGAGGCGGAGTGCCCCGGTGGGGAGGCCGAGCAAGGTGGGACCG
CCGCCATCCAGGCCCACTACAAGAGCGCCCACTTGGACCACCGGCACCCAGGAGAGGGCTCCCCCATGTC
AGACGGGAACCCCGAGCACCCCTCAGGCCAGAGCCATGGCCCACCCACCCCTCCAACCACCCCGAAGACA
GAGCTGCAGTCGGGCAAGGCAGACCCGAAGCGGGACGGGCGCTCCATGGGGGAGGGCGGGAAGCCTCACA
TCGACTTCGGCAACGTGGACATTGGTGAGATCAGCCACGAGGTAATGTCCAACATGGAGACCTTTGATGT
GGCTGAGTTGGACCAGTACCTGCCGCCCAATGGGCACCCAGGCCACGTGAGCAGCTACTCAGCAGCCGGC
TATGGGCTGGGCAGTGCCCTGGCCGTGGCCAGTGGACACTCCGCCTGGATCTCCAAGCCACCAGGCGTGG
CTCTGCCCACGGTCTCACCACCTGGTGTGGATGCCAAAGCCCAGGTGAAGACAGAGACCGCGGGGCCCCA
GGGGCCCCCACACTACACCGACCAGCCATCCACCTCACAGATCGCCTACACCTCCCTCAGCCTGCCCCAC
TATGGCTCAGCCTTCCCCTCCATCTCCCGCCCCCAGTTTGACTACTCTGACCATCAGCCCTCAGGACCCT
ATTATGGCCACTCGGGCCAGGCCTCTGGCCTCTACTCGGCCTTCTCCTATATGGGGCCCTCGCAGCGGCC
CCTCTACACGGCCATCTCTGACCCCAGCCCCTCAGGGCCCCAGTCCCACAGCCCCACACACTGGGAGCAG
CCAGTATATACGACACTGTCCCGGCCCTAAAAGGGTGGGCGCGCCGACCCAGCTTTCTTGTACAAAGTGG
TGATATTCCAGCTGAGCGCCGGTCGCTACCATTACCAGTTGGTCTGGTGTCAAAAATAATAATAACCGGG
CAGGCCATGTCTGCCCGTATTTCGCGTAAGGAAATCCATTATGTACTATTTAAACTCGAGCGGCCGCCAG
CACAGTGGTCGACGATAAAATAAAAGATTTTATTTAGTCTCCAGAAAAAGGGGGGAATGAAAGACCCCAC
CTGTAGGTTTGGCAAGCTAGCTTAAGTAACGCCATTTTGCAAGGCATGGAAAAATACATAACTGAGAATA
GAGAAGTTCAGATCAAGGTCAGGAACAGATGGAACAGCTGAATATGGGCCAAACAGGATATCTGTGGTAA
GCAGTTCCTGCCCCGGCTCAGGGCCAAGAACAGATGGAACAGCTGAATATGGGCCAAACAGGATATCTGT
GGTAAGCAGTTCCTGCCCCGGCTCAGGGCCAAGAACAGATGGTCCCCAGATGCGGTCCAGCCCTCAGCAG
TTTCTAGAGAACCATCAGATGTTTCCAGGGTGCCCCAAGGACCTGAAATGACCCTGTGCCTTATTTGAAC
TAACCAATCAGTTCGCTTCTCGCTTCTGTTCGCGCGCTTCTGCTCCCCGAGCTCAATAAAAGAGCCCACA
ACCCCTCACTCGGGGCGCCAGTCCTCCGATTGACTGAGTCGCCCGGGTACCCGTGTATCCAATAAACCCT
CTTGCAGTTGCATCCGACTTGTGGTCTCGCTGTTCCTTGGGAGGGTCTCCTCTGAGTGATTGACTACCCG
TCAGCGGGGGTCTTTCACATGCAGCATGTATCAAAATTAATTTGGTTTTTTTTCTTAAGTATTTACATTA
AATGGCCATAGTTGCATTAATGAATCGGCCAACGCGCGGGGAGAGGCGGTTTGCGTATTGGGCGCTCTTC
CGCTTCCTCGCTCACTGACTCGCTGCGCTCGGTCGTTCGGCTGCGGCGAGCGGTATCAGCTCACTCAAAG
GCGGTAATACGGTTATCCACAGAATCAGGGGATAACGCAGGAAAGAACATGTGAGCAAAAGGCCAGCAAA
AGGCCAGGAACCGTAAAAAGGCCGCGTTGCTGGCGTTTTTCCATAGGCTCCGCCCCCCTGACGAGCATCA
CAAAAATCGACGCTCAAGTCAGAGGTGGCGAAACCCGACAGGACTATAAAGATACCAGGCGTTTCCCCCT
GGAAGCTCCCTCGTGCGCTCTCCTGTTCCGACCCTGCCGCTTACCGGATACCTGTCCGCCTTTCTCCCTT
CGGGAAGCGTGGCGCTTTCTCATAGCTCACGCTGTAGGTATCTCAGTTCGGTGTAGGTCGTTCGCTCCAA
GCTGGGCTGTGTGCACGAACCCCCCGTTCAGCCCGACCGCTGCGCCTTATCCGGTAACTATCGTCTTGAG
TCCAACCCGGTAAGACACGACTTATCGCCACTGGCAGCAGCCACTGGTAACAGGATTAGCAGAGCGAGGT
ATGTAGGCGGTGCTACAGAGTTCTTGAAGTGGTGGCCTAACTACGGCTACACTAGAAGAACAGTATTTGG
TATCTGCGCTCTGCTGAAGCCAGTTACCTTCGGAAAAAGAGTTGGTAGCTCTTGATCCGGCAAACAAACC
ACCGCTGGTAGCGGTGGTTTTTTTGTTTGCAAGCAGCAGATTACGCGCAGAAAAAAAGGATCTCAAGAAG
ATCCTTTGATCTTTTCTACGGGGTCTGACGCTCAGTGGAACGAAAACTCACGTTAAGGGATTTTGGTCAT
GAGATTATCAAAAAGGATCTTCACCTAGATCCTTTTGCGGCCGGCCGCAAATCAATCTAAAGTATATATG
AGTAAACTTGGTCTGACAGTTACCAATGCTTAATCAGTGAGGCACCTATCTCAGCGATCTGTCTATTTCG
TTCATCCATAGTTGCCTGACTCCCCGTCGTGTAGATAACTACGATACGGGAGGGCTTACCATCTGGCCCC
AGTGCTGCAATGATACCGCGAGACCCACGCTCACCGGCTCCAGATTTATCAGCAATAAACCAGCCAGCCG
GAAGGGCCGAGCGCAGAAGTGGTCCTGCAACTTTATCCGCCTCCATCCAGTCTATTAATTGTTGCCGGGA
AGCTAGAGTAAGTAGTTCGCCAGTTAATAGTTTGCGCAACGTTGTTGCCATTGCTACAGGCATCGTGGTG
TCACGCTCGTCGTTTGGTATGGCTTCATTCAGCTCCGGTTCCCAACGATCAAGGCGAGTTACATGATCCC
CCATGTTGTGCAAAAAAGCGGTTAGCTCCTTCGGTCCTCCGATCGTTGTCAGAAGTAAGTTGGCCGCAGT
GTTATCACTCATGGTTATGGCAGCACTGCATAATTCTCTTACTGTCATGCCATCCGTAAGATGCTTTTCT
GTGACTGGTGAGTACTCAACCAAGTCATTCTGAGAATAGTGTATGCGGCGACCGAGTTGCTCTTGCCCGG
CGTCAATACGGGATAATACCGCGCCACATAGCAGAACTTTAAAAGTGCTCATCATTGGAAAACGTTCTTC
GGGGCGAAAACTCTCAAGGATCTTACCGCTGTTGAGATCCAGTTCGATGTAACCCACTCGTGCACCCAAC
TGATCTTCAGCATCTTTTACTTTCACCAGCGTTTCTGGGTGAGCAAAAACAGGAAGGCAAAATGCCGCAA
AAAAGGGAATAAGGGCGACACGGAAATGTTGAATACTCATACTCTTCCTTTTTCAATATTATTGAAGCAT
TTATCAGGGTTATTGTCTCATGAGCGGATACATATTTGAATGTATTTAGAAAAATAAACAAATAGGGGTT
CCGCGCACATTTC
Features (pLannotate 1.2.2; 14 found; start..end, strand, type, name):
     22..615     +  LTR            LTR: long terminal repeat from Moloney murine leukemia virus
    678..877     +  misc_feature   MMLV Ψ: packaging signal of Moloney murine leukemia virus (MMLV)
    929..1017    +  misc_feature   MESV Ψ (fragment): packaging signal of murine embryonic stem cell virus
   1094..1510    +  CDS            gag (truncated): truncated Moloney murine leukemia virus (MMLV) gag gene lacking the start codon
   1520..1894    +  misc_feature   pol region: Moloney murine leukemia virus (MMLV) pol region containing the splice acceptor site
   1945..1969    +  protein_bind   attB1: mutant version of attB; recombination site for the Gateway® BP reaction BP Clonase™
   1990..3387    +  CDS            SOX10: SOX10_HUMAN - Experimental evidence at protein level: Swiss-Prot protein existence level 1. Transcription factor that plays a central role in developing and mature glia (By similarity). Specifically activates expression of myelin genes, during oligodendrocyte (OL) maturation, such as DUSP15 and MYRF, thereby playing a central role in oligodendrocyte maturation and CNS myelination (By similarity). Once induced, MYRF cooperates with SOX10 to implement the myelination program (By similarity). Transcriptional activator of MITF, acting synergistically with PAX3 (PubMed:21965087). Transcriptional ac
   3407..3431    -  protein_bind   attB2: mutant version of attB; recombination site for the Gateway® BP reaction BP Clonase™
   3626..3747    +  LTR            3' LTR (ΔU3) (fragment): self-inactivating 3' long terminal repeat (LTR) from Moloney murine leukemia virus
   3748..4217    +  LTR            LTR: long terminal repeat from Moloney murine leukemia virus
   4283..4335    -  CDS            lacI (fragment): lac repressor; lacI; The lac repressor binds to the lac operator to inhibit transcription in E. coli. This inhibition can be relieved by adding lactose or isopropyl-β-D-thiogalactopyranoside (IPTG).
   4518..5106    -  rep_origin     ori: high-copy-number ColE1/pMB1/pBR322/pUC origin of replication
   5270..6130    -  CDS            AmpR: β-lactamase; bla; confers resistance to ampicillin, carbenicillin, and related antibiotics
   6131..6235    -  promoter       AmpR promoter: bla
