[The description below was written by a language model from this plasmid's Addgene catalogue record and pLannotate feature annotations shown in this document.]
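Description:
pMXs-SOX10 is a Moloney murine leukemia virus-based retroviral expression vector built on the pMXs backbone, carrying the human transcription factor SOX10 (SRY-box transcription factor 10). The roughly 6.2 kb plasmid is propagated in E. coli through a high-copy ColE1/pUC-type origin and selected with ampicillin via a β-lactamase gene driven by its own bla promoter. A short lacI fragment near the origin appears to be a backbone remnant with no evident function.

The viral portion begins with a 5′ MMLV LTR, followed by the packaging signal (an MMLV Ψ plus a short fragment annotated as MESV Ψ), a truncated gag sequence lacking its start codon, and a pol region that supplies a splice acceptor. This extended packaging region promotes encapsidation of the genomic RNA when gag, pol and env are provided in trans by a packaging cell line. No internal promoter is annotated, so SOX10 expression is presumably driven by the 5′ LTR, as is usual for this vector family. The approximately 1.4 kb SOX10 coding sequence lies downstream of the splice acceptor and is flanked by attB1 and attB2 sites, the scars of the Gateway recombination used to insert it. No epitope tag, reporter or mammalian selection marker is annotated. The 3′ end is annotated as a short ΔU3-type LTR fragment directly abutting a larger MMLV LTR segment, which together most likely represent one 3′ LTR rather than a genuine self-inactivating design.

The plasmid is intended for producing retrovirus to stably deliver human SOX10, a regulator of glial and oligodendrocyte development and myelin gene expression. The associated publication concerns direct lineage conversion of human dermal fibroblasts into oligodendrocytes.
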