Addgene plasmid #134669: pMXs-SOX10
Purpose: Retroviral expression of human SOX10
Depositing lab: Marius Wernig. Depositing organization: Stanford University. Publication: Generation of functional human oligodendrocytes from dermal fibroblasts by direct lineage conversion. Tanabe K, Nobuta H, Yang N, Ang CE, Huie P, Jordan S, Oldham MC, Rowitch DH, Wernig M. Development. 2022 Oct 15;149(20). pii: 275808. doi: 10.1242/dev.199723. Epub 2022 Jun 24. PubMed 35748297.
Backbone
  Vector backbone: pMXs
  Backbone manufacturer: Dr. Toshio Kitamura of the University of Tokyo, the Institute of Medical Science
  Vector type: Retroviral
Growth in bacteria
  Bacterial resistance: Ampicillin, 100 μg/mL
  Growth temperature: 37°C
  Growth strain: NEB Stable
  Copy number: High Copy
Gene/Insert
  Gene/Insert name: SRY-box transcription factor 10
  Species: H. sapiens (human)
  Insert size (bp): 1400
  Entrez Gene: SOX10 (a.k.a. DOM, PCWH, SOX-10, WS2E, WS4, WS4C)
  Cloning method: Gateway Cloning
  Sequencing primers: 5′ caccatggcggaggagcaggaccta
Terms and licenses: Academic/Nonprofit Terms; Industry Terms: Not Available to Industry
How to cite: pMXs-SOX10 was a gift from Marius Wernig (Addgene plasmid # 134669 ; http://n2t.net/addgene:134669 ; RRID:Addgene_134669)
